Addgene plasmid #49533: Twitch-4 pcDNA3
Purpose: Fluorescent reporter for calcium signaling
Depositing lab: Oliver Griesbeck. Depositing organization: Max Planck Institute for Biological Intelligence. Publication: Optimized ratiometric calcium sensors for functional in vivo imaging of neurons and T lymphocytes. Thestrup T, Litzlbauer J, Bartholomaus I, Mues M, Russo L, Dana H, Kovalchuk Y, Liang Y, Kalamakis G, Laukat Y, Becker S, Witte G, Geiger A, Allen T, Rome LC, Chen TW, Kim DS, Garaschuk O, Griesinger C, Griesbeck O. Nat Methods. 2014 Jan 5. doi: 10.1038/nmeth.2773. PubMed 24390440.
Backbone
  Vector backbone: pcDNA3
  Backbone manufacturer: Invitrogen
  Backbone size w/o insert (bp): 5400
  Total vector size (bp): 7000
  Vector type: Mammalian Expression
  Selectable markers: Neomycin (select with G418)
Growth in bacteria
  Bacterial resistance: Ampicillin, 100 μg/mL
  Growth temperature: 37°C
  Growth strain: XL1 Blue
  Copy number: Low Copy
Gene/Insert
  Gene/Insert name: Twitch-4
  Insert size (bp): 1690
  Promoter: CMV
  Tag / fusion protein: ECFP (N terminal on insert); cpCit174 (C terminal on insert)
  Cloning method: Restriction Enzyme; 5′ cloning site BamHI (not destroyed); 3′ cloning site NotI (not destroyed)
  Sequencing primers: 5′ CMV-F; 3′ BGHrev
Terms and licenses: Academic/Nonprofit Terms; Industry Terms: Not Available to Industry
How to cite: Twitch-4 pcDNA3 was a gift from Oliver Griesbeck (Addgene plasmid # 49533 ; http://n2t.net/addgene:49533 ; RRID:Addgene_49533)
