[The description below was written by a language model from this plasmid's Addgene catalogue record.]
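Description:
Twitch-4 pcDNA3 is a mammalian expression plasmid built on the commercial pcDNA3 backbone (about 5.4 kb), carrying a roughly 1.7 kb insert for a total of about 7 kb. It is propagated in E. coli under ampicillin selection and is recorded as low copy. For mammalian cells it carries a neomycin resistance marker, so stable transfectants can be selected with G418. No feature table accompanies the record, so elements such as the replication origins and polyadenylation signal are not listed explicitly. The use of a BGH reverse sequencing primer is consistent with the standard pcDNA3 arrangement, in which a BGH polyadenylation signal lies downstream of the cloning site.

The payload is Twitch-4, a genetically encoded fluorescent calcium indicator, cloned between BamHI and NotI sites (both retained) and driven by the strong constitutive CMV promoter. The sensor is flanked by two fluorescent proteins: ECFP at the N terminus and cpCit174, a circularly permuted Citrine variant, at the C terminus. This cyan/yellow pairing is the classic donor–acceptor layout of a FRET-based ratiometric reporter. Calcium binding to the central sensing domain changes the distance or orientation of the two fluorophores and so shifts the ratio of yellow to cyan emission. The record does not specify the calcium-binding domain or the properties that distinguish Twitch-4 from other members of the Twitch series.

The construct is intended for transient or stable expression in cultured mammalian cells to image calcium signalling ratiometrically. The associated work describes optimised sensors of this family for functional in vivo imaging of neurons and T lymphocytes.
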