>Addgene plasmid #49533 | Twitch-4 pcDNA3 | depositor partial sequence | sequence record 74383 | ECFP, Binding domain, cpCit174
GGATCCCGCGGCCGCCACCATGGTGAGCAAGGGCGAGGAGCTGTTCACCGGGGTGGTGCCCATCCTGGTC
GAGCTGGACGGCGACGTAAACGGCCACAAGTTCAGCGTGCGCGGCGAGGGCGAGGGCGATGCCACCAACG
GCAAGCTGACCCTGAAGTTCATCTGCACCACCGGCAAGCTGCCCGTGCCCTGGCCCACCCTCGTGACCAC
CCTGACCTGGGGCGTGCAGTGCTTCAGCCGCTACCCCGACCACATGAAGCAGCACGACTTCTTCAAGTCC
GCCATGCCCGAAGGCTACGTCCAGGAGCGTACCATCTTCTTCAAGGACGACGGCAACTACAAGACCCGCG
CCGAGGTGAAGTTCGAGGGCGACACCCTGGTGAACCGCATCGAGCTGAAGGGCATCGACTTCAAGGAGGA
CGGCAACATCCTGGGGCACAAGCTGGAGTACAACTACATCAGCCACAACGTCTATATCACCGCCGACAAG
CAGAAGAACGGCATCAAGGCCCACTTCAAGATCCGCCACAACATCGAGGACGGCAGCGTGCAGCTCGCCG
ACCACTACCAGCAGAACACCCCCATCGGCGACGGCCCCGTGCTGCTGCCCGACAACCACTACCTGAGCAC
CCAGTCCAAGCTGAGCAAAGACCCCAACGAGAAGCGCGATCACATGGTCCTGCTGGAGTTCGTGACCGCC
GCCCGCATGCAAGATGCTAGCGAAGAAGAGCTATCAGAGTGCTTTCGCATTTTTGACAAGGATGGAAATG
GTTTCATCGACAGGGAGGAATTTGGAGACATCATCCGCCTTACTGGAGAACAGCTCACAGATGAGGATGT
CGATGAGATATTTGGAGATTCAGACACTGACAAAAATGACGGAAGGATTGACTTTGATGAGTTCCTGAAG
ATGGTGGAGAATGTCCAGCCTATATATGAGCTCATGGGCGGCGTGCAGCTCGCCGACCACTACCAGCAGA
ACACCCCCATCGGCGACGGCCCCGTGCTGCTGCCCGACAACCACTACCTGAGCTACCAGTCCAAGCTGAG
CAAAGACCCCAACGAGAAGCGCGATCACATGGTCCTGCTGGAGTTCGTGACCGCCGCCGGGATCACTCTC
GGCATGGACGAGCTGTACAAGGGCGGTACCGGCGGCAGCATGGTGAGCAAGGGCGAGGAGCTGTTCACCG
GGGTGGTGCCCATCCTGGTCGAGCTGGACGGCGACGTAAACGGCCACAAGTTCAGCGTGCGCGGCGAGGG
CGAGGGCGATGCCACCAACGGCAAGCTGACCCTGAAGTTCATCTGCACCACCGGCAAGCTGCCCGTGCCC
TGGCCCACCCTCGTGACCACCCTGGGCTACGGCCTGATGTGCTTCGCCCGCTACCCCGACCACATGAAGC
AGCACGACTTCTTCAAGTCCGCCATGCCCGAAGGCTACGTCCAGGAGCGCACCATCTTCTTCAAGGACGA
CGGCAACTACAAGACCCGCGCCGAGGTGAAGTTCGAGGGCGACACCCTGGTGAACCGCATCGAGCTGAAG
GGCATCGACTTCAAGGAGGACGGCAACATCCTGGGGCACAAGCTGGAGTACAACTACAACAGCCACAACG
TCTATATCATGGCCGACAAGCAGAAGAACGGCATCAAGGCCAACTTCAAGATCCGCCACAACATCGAGGA
CTAAGAATTC
