>Addgene plasmid #49533 | Twitch-4 pcDNA3 | addgene partial sequence | sequence record 77196 | cmv-fwd
GCAGAGCTCTCTGGCTAACTAGAGAACCCACTGCTTACTGGCTTATCGAAATTAATACGACTCACTATAG
GGAGACCCAAGCTTGGTACCGAGCTCGGATCCCGCGGCCGCCACCATGGTGAGCAAGGGCGAGGAGCTGT
TCACCGGGGTGGTGCCCATCCTGGTCGAGCTGGACGGCGACGTAAACGGCCACAAGTTCAGCGTGCGCGG
CGAGGGCGAGGGCGATGCCACCAACGGCAAGCTGACCCTGAAGTTCATCTGCACCACCGGCAAGCTGCCC
GTGCCCTGGCCCACCCTCGTGACCACCCTGACCTGGGGCGTGCAGTGCTTCAGCCGCTACCCCGACCACA
TGAAGCAGCACGACTTCTTCAAGTCCGCCATGCCCGAAGGCTACGTCCAGGAGCGTACCATCTTCTTCAA
GGACGACGGCAACTACAAGACCCGCGCCGAGGTGAAGTTCGAGGGCGACACCCTGGTGAACCGCATCGAG
CTGAAGGGCATCGACTTCAAGGAGGACGGCAACATCCTGGGGCACAAGCTGGAGTACAACTACATCAGCC
ACAACGTCTATATCACCGCCGACAAGCAGAAGAACGGCATCAAGGCCCACTTCAAGATCCGCCACAACAT
CGAGGACGGCAGCGTGCAGCTCGCCGACCACTACCAGCAGAACACCCCCATCGGCGACGGCCCCGTGCTG
CTGCCCGACAACCACTACCTGAGCACCCAGTCCAAGCTGAGCAAAGACCCCAACGAGAAGCGCGATCACA
TGGTCCTGCTGGAGTTCGTGACCGCCGCCCGCATGCAAGATGCTAGCGAAGAA
