>Addgene plasmid #49533 | Twitch-4 pcDNA3 | addgene partial sequence | sequence record 77482 | BGHrev
ATAGAATAGGGCCCTCTAGATGCATGCTCGAGCGGCCGCCAGTGTGATGGATATCTGCAGAATTCTTAGT
CCTCGATGTTGTGGCGGATCTTGAAGTTGGCCTTGATGCCGTTCTTCTGCTTGTCGGCCATGATATAGAC
GTTGTGGCTGTTGTAGTTGTACTCCAGCTTGTGCCCCAGGATGTTGCCGTCCTCCTTGAAGTCGATGCCC
TTCAGCTCGATGCGGTTCACCAGGGTGTCGCCCTCGAACTTCACCTCGGCGCGGGTCTTGTAGTTGCCGT
CGTCCTTGAAGAAGATGGTGCGCTCCTGGACGTAGCCTTCGGGCATGGCGGACTTGAAGAAGTCGTGCTG
CTTCATGTGGTCGGGGTAGCGGGCGAAGCACATCAGGCCGTAGCCCAGGGTGGTCACGAGGGTGGGCCAG
GGCACGGGCAGCTTGCCGGTGGTGCAGATGAACTTCAGGGTCAGCTTGCCGTTGGTGGCATCGCCCTCGC
CCTCGCCGCGCACGCTGAACTTGTGGCCGTTTACGTCGCCGTCCAGCTCGACCAGGATGGGCACCACCCC
GGTGAACAGCTCCTCGCCCTTGCTCACCATGCTGCCGCCGGTACCGCCCTTGTACAGCTCGTCCATGCCG
AGAGTGATCCCGGCGGCGGTCACGAACTCCAGCAGGACCATGTGATCGCGCTTCTCGTTGGGGTCTTTGC
TCAGCTTGGACTGGTAGCTCAGGTAGTGGTTGTC
